Addgene plasmid #143000: TFORF2825
Purpose: Lentiviral vector for overexpressing transcription factor ORFs with unique 24-bp barcodes. Barcodes facilitate identification of transcription factors in pooled screens.
Depositing lab: Feng Zhang. Depositing organization: Broad Institute. Publication: A transcription factor atlas of directed differentiation. Joung J, Ma S, Tay T, Geiger-Schuller KR, Kirchgatterer PC, Verdine VK, Guo B, Arias-Garcia MA, Allen WE, Singh A, Kuksenko O, Abudayyeh OO, Gootenberg JS, Fu Z, Macrae RK, Buenrostro JD, Regev A, Zhang F. Cell. 2023 Jan 5;186(1):209-229.e26. doi: 10.1016/j.cell.2022.11.026. PubMed 36608654.
Backbone
  Vector backbone: pLX_TRC317
  Backbone manufacturer: Broad Institute Genetic Perturbation Platform
  Backbone size w/o insert (bp): 8264
  Vector type: Mammalian Expression, Lentiviral
  Selectable markers: Puromycin
Growth in bacteria
  Bacterial resistance: Ampicillin, 100 μg/mL
  Growth temperature: 37°C
  Growth strain: NEB Stable
  Copy number: High Copy
Gene/Insert
  Gene/Insert name: IKZF1
  Species: H. sapiens (human)
  Insert size (bp): 626
  Entrez Gene: IKZF1 (a.k.a. CVID13, Hs.54452, IK1, IKAROS, LYF1, LyF-1, PPP1R92, PRO0758, ZNFN1A1)
  Promoter: EF1a
  Cloning method: Unknown
  Sequencing primers: 5′ GGGTGGAGACTGAAGTTAGGCCAG; 3′ CACATAGCGTAAAAGGAGCAACATAG
Terms and licenses: Academic/Nonprofit Terms; Industry Terms: Not Available to Industry
Depositor comments: NM_001291845,ENST00000413698 . The transcription factor ORF portion of this plasmid was synthesized by Genewiz. Please test multiple small colonies in case of plasmid recombination. To make this collection available in a timely manner, a portion of this collection was not fully sequenced by Addgene. If an Addgene verified full plasmid sequence is not available, please contact us prior to placing an order to request the full sequence.
How to cite: TFORF2825 was a gift from Feng Zhang (Addgene plasmid # 143000 ; http://n2t.net/addgene:143000 ; RRID:Addgene_143000)
