[The description below was written by a language model from this plasmid's Addgene catalogue record and pLannotate feature annotations shown in this document.]
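Description:
TFORF2825 is a lentiviral mammalian expression plasmid built on the pLX_TRC317 backbone that carries a human IKZF1 (IKAROS) open reading frame as one member of a barcoded transcription factor ORF collection. It is maintained in E. coli through a high-copy ColE1/pUC-type origin and an ampicillin resistance gene. An f1 origin and remnants of a lac/lacZα cloning region with T3 and T7 promoters are also present. The record notes that the plasmid can recombine, as is common for LTR-containing vectors.

The viral portion has a third-generation, self-inactivating layout. An RSV promoter drives a truncated HIV-1 5' LTR, followed by the Ψ packaging signal with a partial gag sequence, the Rev response element, a cPPT/CTS, the WPRE and a ΔU3 3' LTR, with an SV40 polyadenylation signal downstream. Within the provirus, an SV40 promoter/origin segment sits upstream of a puromycin N-acetyltransferase gene for selecting transduced cells. The EF-1α promoter separately drives the IKZF1 insert, and the WPRE downstream is expected to enhance transcript expression.

The catalogued insert is short (626 bp) and corresponds to a specific IKZF1 transcript isoform. The automated annotation matches only a fragment of it to the reference protein, which is consistent with a truncated or alternatively spliced isoform rather than full-length IKAROS. The ORF was synthesized commercially. The purpose statement describes a unique 24-bp barcode associated with each ORF, but the feature table does not annotate it. The vector is intended for overexpressing transcription factors in mammalian cells, with the barcode allowing each factor to be identified in pooled screens such as those for directed differentiation.
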