Features (pLannotate 1.2.2; 31 found; start..end, strand, type, name):
      5..231     +  promoter       RSV promoter: Rous sarcoma virus enhancer/promoter
    232..412     +  LTR            5' LTR (truncated): truncated 5' long terminal repeat (LTR) from HIV-1
    459..584     +  misc_feature   HIV-1 Ψ: packaging signal of human immunodeficiency virus type 1
    568..931     +  CDS            HIV-1 gag (fragment): gag protein from human immunodeficiency virus 1; gag
   1077..1310    +  misc_feature   RRE: The Rev response element (RRE) of HIV-1 allows for Rev-dependent mRNA export from the nucleus to the cytoplasm.
   1687..1713    +  CDS            Rev (fragment): human immunodeficiency virus 1 (HIV-1) Rev protein; rev; enhances nuclear export of unspliced and incompletely spliced viral mRNAs
   1720..1743    +  promoter       SV40 promoter (fragment): SV40 early promoter
   1744..1815    +  promoter       SV40 promoter (fragment): SV40 enhancer and early promoter
   1839..1974    +  rep_origin     SV40 ori: SV40 origin of replication
   2020..2616    +  CDS            PuroR (fragment): puromycin N-acetyltransferase; pac from Streptomyces; confers resistance to puromycin
   2665..2782    +  misc_feature   cPPT/CTS: central polypurine tract and central termination sequence of HIV-1
   2847..2913    +  CDS            small t antigen (fragment): SV40 (simian virus 40) small t antigen
   2920..4098    +  promoter       EF-1α promoter: strong constitutive promoter for human elongation factor EF-1α
   4115..4273    +  CDS            IKZF1 (fragment): IKZF1_HUMAN - Also known as IK1, IKAROS, LYF1, ZNFN1A1. Experimental evidence at protein level: Swiss-Prot protein existence level 1. Transcription regulator of hematopoietic cell differentiation (PubMed:17934067). Binds gamma-satellite DNA (PubMed:17135265, PubMed:19141594). Plays a role in the development of lymphocytes, B- and T-cells. Binds and activates the enhancer (delta-A element) of the CD3-delta gene. Repressor of the TDT (fikzfterminal deoxynucleotidyltransferase) gene during thymocyte differentiation. Regulates transcription through association with both HDAC-dependent and HDAC-ind
   4652..4705    +  promoter       U6 promoter (fragment): RNA polymerase III promoter for human U6 snRNA
   4747..5335    +  misc_feature   WPRE: woodchuck hepatitis virus posttranscriptional regulatory element
   5386..5405    +  misc_feature   cPPT/CTS (fragment): central polypurine tract and central termination sequence of HIV-1
   5407..5640    +  LTR            3' LTR (ΔU3): self-inactivating 3' long terminal repeat (LTR) from HIV-1
   5718..5839    +  polyA_signal   SV40 poly(A) signal: SV40 polyadenylation signal
   5879..6014    +  rep_origin     SV40 ori: SV40 origin of replication
   6035..6053    -  promoter       T7 promoter: promoter for bacteriophage T7 RNA polymerase
   6061..6216    +  CDS            lacZα (fragment): LacZα fragment of β-galactosidase; lacZ fragment
   6221..6649    +  rep_origin     f1 ori (sequence partly withheld): f1 bacteriophage origin of replication; arrow indicates direction of (+) strand synthesis
   6702..6806    +  promoter       AmpR promoter: bla
   6807..7667    +  CDS            AmpR: β-lactamase; bla; confers resistance to ampicillin, carbenicillin, and related antibiotics
   7838..8426    +  rep_origin     ori: high-copy-number ColE1/pMB1/pBR322/pUC origin of replication
   8609..8701    +  CDS            lacI (fragment): lac repressor; lacI; The lac repressor binds to the lac operator to inhibit transcription in E. coli. This inhibition can be relieved by adding lactose or isopropyl-β-D-thiogalactopyranoside (IPTG).
   8714..8735    +  protein_bind   CAP binding site: CAP binding activates transcription in the presence of cAMP. E. coli catabolite activator protein
   8750..8780    +  promoter       lac promoter: promoter for the E. coli lac operon
   8788..8804    +  protein_bind   lac operator: The lac repressor binds to the lac operator to inhibit transcription in E. coli. This inhibition can be relieved by adding lactose or isopropyl-β-D-thiogalactopyranoside (IPTG). lac repressor encoded by lacI
   8849..8867    +  promoter       T3 promoter: promoter for bacteriophage T3 RNA polymerase
>Addgene plasmid #143000 | TFORF2825 | addgene full sequence | sequence record 397295 | Addgene NGS Result
TTAATGTAGTCTTATGCAATACTCTTGTAGTCTTGCAACATGGTAACGATGAGTTAGCAACATGCCTTAC
AAGGAGAGAAAAAGCACCGTGCATGCCGATTGGTGGAAGTAAGGTGGTACGATCGTGCCTTATTAGGAAG
GCAACAGACGGGTCTGACATGGATTGGACGAACCACTGAATTGCCGCATTGCAGAGATATTGTATTTAAG
TGCCTAGCTCGATACATAAACGGGTCTCTCTGGTTAGACCAGATCTGAGCCTGGGAGCTCTCTGGCTAAC
TAGGGAACCCACTGCTTAAGCCTCAATAAAGCTTGCCTTGAGTGCTTCAAGTAGTGTGTGCCCGTCTGTT
GTGTGACTCTGGTAACTAGAGATCCCTCAGACCCTTTTAGTCAGTGTGGAAAATCTCTAGCAGTGGCGCC
CGAACAGGGACTTGAAAGCGAAAGGGAAACCAGAGGAGCTCTCTCGACGCAGGACTCGGCTTGCTGAAGC
GCGCACGGCAAGAGGCGAGGGGCGGCGACTGGTGAGTACGCCAAAAATTTTGACTAGCGGAGGCTAGAAG
GAGAGAGATGGGTGCGAGAGCGTCAGTATTAAGCGGGGGAGAATTAGATCGCGATGGGAAAAAATTCGGT
TAAGGCCAGGGGGAAAGAAAAAATATAAATTAAAACATATAGTATGGGCAAGCAGGGAGCTAGAACGATT
CGCAGTTAATCCTGGCCTGTTAGAAACATCAGAAGGCTGTAGACAAATACTGGGACAGCTACAACCATCC
CTTCAGACAGGATCAGAAGAACTTAGATCATTATATAATACAGTAGCAACCCTCTATTGTGTGCATCAAA
GGATAGAGATAAAAGACACCAAGGAAGCTTTAGACAAGATAGAGGAAGAGCAAAACAAAAGTAAGACCAC
CGCACAGCAAGCGGCCGCTGATCTTCAGACCTGGAGGAGGAGATATGAGGGACAATTGGAGAAGTGAATT
ATATAAATATAAAGTAGTAAAAATTGAACCATTAGGAGTAGCACCCACCAAGGCAAAGAGAAGAGTGGTG
CAGAGAGAAAAAAGAGCAGTGGGAATAGGAGCTTTGTTCCTTGGGTTCTTGGGAGCAGCAGGAAGCACTA
TGGGCGCAGCGTCAATGACGCTGACGGTACAGGCCAGACAATTATTGTCTGGTATAGTGCAGCAGCAGAA
CAATTTGCTGAGGGCTATTGAGGCGCAACAGCATCTGTTGCAACTCACAGTCTGGGGCATCAAGCAGCTC
CAGGCAAGAATCCTGGCTGTGGAAAGATACCTAAAGGATCAACAGCTCCTGGGGATTTGGGGTTGCTCTG
GAAAACTCATTTGCACCACTGCTGTGCCTTGGAATGCTAGTTGGAGTAATAAATCTCTGGAACAGATTTG
GAATCACACGACCTGGATGGAGTGGGACAGAGAAATTAACAATTACACAAGCTTAATACACTCCTTAATT
GAAGAATCGCAAAACCAGCAAGAAAAGAATGAACAAGAATTATTGGAATTAGATAAATGGGCAAGTTTGT
GGAATTGGTTTAACATAACAAATTGGCTGTGGTATATAAAATTATTCATAATGATAGTAGGAGGCTTGGT
AGGTTTAAGAATAGTTTTTGCTGTACTTTCTATAGTGAATAGAGTTAGGCAGGGATATTCACCATTATCG
TTTCAGACCCACCTCCCAACCCCGAGGGGACCCATGCATTGCATCTCAATTAGTCAGCAACCAGGTGTGG
AAAGTCCCCAGGCTCCCCAGCAGGCAGAAGTATGCAAAGCATGCGTCTCAATTAGTCAGCAACCATAGTC
CCGCCCCTAACTCCGCCCATCCCGCCCCTAACTCCGCCCAGTTCCGCCCATTCTCCGCCCCATGGCTGAC
TAATTTTTTTTATTTATGCAGAGGCCGAGGCCGCCTCGGCCTCTGAGCTATTCCAGAAGTAGTGAGGAGG
CTTTTTTGGAGGCCTAGGCTTTTGCAAAAAGCTTTCTAGAGGTACCACCGGAGCTTACCATGACCGAGTA
CAAGCCCACGGTGCGCCTCGCCACCCGCGACGACGTCCCCAGGGCCGTACGCACCCTCGCCGCCGCGTTC
GCCGACTACCCCGCCACGCGCCACACCGTCGATCCGGACCGCCACATCGAGCGGGTCACCGAGCTGCAAG
AACTCTTCCTCACGCGCGTCGGGCTCGACATCGGCAAGGTGTGGGTCGCGGACGACGGCGCCGCCGTGGC
GGTCTGGACCACGCCGGAGAGCGTCGAAGCGGGGGCGGTGTTCGCCGAGATCGGCCCGCGCATGGCCGAG
TTGAGCGGTTCCCGGCTGGCCGCGCAGCAACAGATGGAAGGCCTCCTGGCGCCGCACCGGCCCAAGGAGC
CCGCGTGGTTCCTGGCCACCGTCGGCGTCTCGCCCGACCACCAGGGCAAGGGTCTGGGCAGCGCCGTCGT
GCTCCCCGGAGTGGAGGCGGCCGAGCGCGCCGGGGTGCCCGCCTTCCTGGAGACCTCCGCGCCCCGCAAC
CTCCCCTTCTACGAGCGGCTCGGCTTCACCGTCACCGCCGACGTCGAGGTGCCCGAAGGACCGCGCACCT
GGTGCATGACCCGCAAGCCCGGTGCCAGTTAACGAATTCTAGATCTTGAGACAAATGGCAGTATTCATCC
ACAATTTTAAAAGAAAAGGGGGGATTGGGGGGTACAGTGCAGGGGAAAGAATAGTAGACATAATAGCAAC
AGACATACAAACTAAAGAATTACAAAAACAAATTACAAAAATTCAAAATTTTCGGGTTTATTACAGGGAC
AGCAGAGATCCACTTTGGCGCCGGCTCGAGGCCTGCAGGTGCAAAGATGGATAAAGTTTTAAACAGAGAG
GAATCTTTGCAGCTAATGGACCTTCTAGGTCTTGAAAGGAGTGGGAATTGGCTCCGGTGCCCGTCAGTGG
GCAGAGCGCACATCGCCCACAGTCCCCGAGAAGTTGGGGGGAGGGGTCGGCAATTGAACCGGTGCCTAGA
GAAGGTGGCGCGGGGTAAACTGGGAAAGTGATGTCGTGTACTGGCTCCGCCTTTTTCCCGAGGGTGGGGG
AGAACCGTATATAAGTGCAGTAGTCGCCGTGAACGTTCTTTTTCGCAACGGGTTTGCCGCCAGAACACAG
GTAAGTGCCGTGTGTGGTTCCCGCGGGCCTGGCCTCTTTACGGGTTATGGCCCTTGCGTGCCTTGAATTA
CTTCCACCTGGCTGCAGTACGTGATTCTTGATCCCGAGCTTCGGGTTGGAAGTGGGTGGGAGAGTTCGAG
GCCTTGCGCTTAAGGAGCCCCTTCGCCTCGTGCTTGAGTTGAGGCCTGGCCTGGGCGCTGGGGCCGCCGC
GTGCGAATCTGGTGGCACCTTCGCGCCTGTCTCGCTGCTTTCGATAAGTCTCTAGCCATTTAAAATTTTT
GATGACCTGCTGCGACGCTTTTTTTCTGGCAAGATAGTCTTGTAAATGCGGGCCAAGATCTGCACACTGG
TATTTCGGTTTTTGGGGCCGCGGGCGGCGACGGGGCCCGTGCGTCCCAGCGCACATGTTCGGCGAGGCGG
GGCCTGCGAGCGCGGCCACCGAGAATCGGACGGGGGTAGTCTCAAGCTGGCCGGCCTGCTCTGGTGCCTG
GCCTCGCGCCGCCGTGTATCGCCCCGCCCTGGGCGGCAAGGCTGGCCCGGTCGGCACCAGTTGCGTGAGC
GGAAAGATGGCCGCTTCCCGGCCCTGCTGCAGGGAGCTCAAAATGGAGGACGCGGCGCTCGGGAGAGCGG
GCGGGTGAGTCACCCACACAAAGGAAAAGGGCCTTTCCGTCCTCAGCCGTCGCTTCATGTGACTCCACGG
AGTACCGGGCGCCGTCCAGGCACCTCGATTAGTTCTCGAGCTTTTGGAGTACGTCGTCTTTAGGTTGGGG
GGAGGGGTTTTATGCGATGGAGTTTCCCCACACTGAGTGGGTGGAGACTGAAGTTAGGCCAGCTTGGCAC
TTGATGTAATTCTCCTTGGAATTTGCCCTTTTTGAGTTTGGATCTTGGTTCATTCTCAAGCCTCAGACAG
TGGTTCAAAGTTTTTTTCTTCCATTTCAGGTGTCGTGAGGCTAGCACCGCCACCATGGATGCTGATGAGG
GTCAAGACATGTCCCAAGTTTCAGGGAAGGAAAGCCCCCCTGTAAGCGATACTCCAGATGAGGGCGATGA
GCCCATGCCGATCCCCGAGGACCTCTCCACCACCTCGGGAGGACAGCAAAGCTCCAAGAGTGACAGAGTC
GTGGTTACATATGGGGCTGATGACTTTAGGGATTTCCATGCAATAATTCCCAAATCTTTCTCTCGTAAGT
ATATGCCTTGCTTCTGGAAAACAAAAGCATGCCTTCATCTCCTATCATGTAAATATCGTACGTGCATGTT
CCTTCATCAACCCCCGAGATACATTAAATATTCACTGTTCTATTCGTTAGACACCTACCATATCATTTTT
GGGTATTTATACCATAAAGTGCAAAACGAAGGTCTAGGCAGTTGTGCGGTGTCCTGGGAGCATGGCAGTG
GAGTAACAGTAAGGGTTGGAGTCACAGTAGCACTGATGGGATTGTTACTTCGCAGATGCTGCTGGACAGC
TTTGAGATTACTCCTGTAGTAATGAACTAGTCCGTAACTTGAAAGTATTTCGATTTCTTGGCTTTATATA
TCTTGTGGAAAGGACGATAAGACCGGGCGATCGACGACTTCACGCGTTAAGTCGACAATCAACCTCTGGA
TTACAAAATTTGTGAAAGATTGACTGGTATTCTTAACTATGTTGCTCCTTTTACGCTATGTGGATACGCT
GCTTTAATGCCTTTGTATCATGCTATTGCTTCCCGTATGGCTTTCATTTTCTCCTCCTTGTATAAATCCT
GGTTGCTGTCTCTTTATGAGGAGTTGTGGCCCGTTGTCAGGCAACGTGGCGTGGTGTGCACTGTGTTTGC
TGACGCAACCCCCACTGGTTGGGGCATTGCCACCACCTGTCAGCTCCTTTCCGGGACTTTCGCTTTCCCC
CTCCCTATTGCCACGGCGGAACTCATCGCCGCCTGCCTTGCCCGCTGCTGGACAGGGGCTCGGCTGTTGG
GCACTGACAATTCCGTGGTGTTGTCGGGGAAATCATCGTCCTTTCCTTGGCTGCTCGCCTGTGTTGCCAC
CTGGATTCTGCGCGGGACGTCCTTCTGCTACGTCCCTTCGGCCCTCAATCCAGCGGACCTTCCTTCCCGC
GGCCTGCTGCCGGCTCTGCGGCCTCTTCCGCGTCTTCGCCTTCGCCCTCAGACGAGTCGGATCTCCCTTT
GGGCCGCCTCCCCGCGTCGACTTTAAGACCAATGACTTACAAGGCAGCTGTAGATCTTAGCCACTTTTTA
AAAGAAAAGGGGGGACTGGAAGGGCTAATTCACTCCCAACGAAGACAAGATCTGCTTTTTGCTTGTACTG
GGTCTCTCTGGTTAGACCAGATCTGAGCCTGGGAGCTCTCTGGCTAACTAGGGAACCCACTGCTTAAGCC
TCAATAAAGCTTGCCTTGAGTGCTTCAAGTAGTGTGTGCCCGTCTGTTGTGTGACTCTGGTAACTAGAGA
TCCCTCAGACCCTTTTAGTCAGTGTGGAAAATCTCTAGCAGTACGTATAGTAGTTCATGTCATCTTATTA
TTCAGTATTTATAACTTGCAAAGAAATGAATATCAGAGAGTGAGAGGAACTTGTTTATTGCAGCTTATAA
TGGTTACAAATAAAGCAATAGCATCACAAATTTCACAAATAAAGCATTTTTTTCACTGCATTCTAGTTGT
GGTTTGTCCAAACTCATCAATGTATCTTATCATGTCTGGCTCTAGCTATCCCGCCCCTAACTCCGCCCAT
CCCGCCCCTAACTCCGCCCAGTTCCGCCCATTCTCCGCCCCATGGCTGACTAATTTTTTTTATTTATGCA
GAGGCCGAGGCCGCCTCGGCCTCTGAGCTATTCCAGAAGTAGTGAGGAGGCTTTTTTGGAGGCCTAGGGA
CGTACCCAATTCGCCCTATAGTGAGTCGTATTACGCGCGCTCACTGGCCGTCGTTTTACAACGTCGTGAC
TGGGAAAACCCTGGCGTTACCCAACTTAATCGCCTTGCAGCACATCCCCCTTTCGCCAGCTGGCGTAATA
GCGAAGAGGCCCGCACCGATCGCCCTTCCCAACAGTTGCGCAGCCTGAATGGCGAATGGG
[124 nt withheld, positions 6221-6344]
C
[91 nt withheld, positions 6346-6436]
A
[49 nt withheld, positions 6438-6486]
CCTTTGACGTTGGAGTCCACGTTCTTT
[37 nt withheld, positions 6514-6550]
ACCCTATCTCGGTCTATTCTTTTGATTTATAAGGGATTTTGCCGATTTCGGCCTATTGGTTAAAAAATGA
GCTGATTTAACAAAAATTTAACGCGAATTTTAACAAAATATTAACGCTTACAATTTAGGTGGCACTTTTC
GGGGAAATGTGCGCGGAACCCCTATTTGTTTATTTTTCTAAATACATTCAAATATGTATCCGCTCATGAG
ACAATAACCCTGATAAATGCTTCAATAATATTGAAAAAGGAAGAGTATGAGTATTCAACATTTCCGTGTC
GCCCTTATTCCCTTTTTTGCGGCATTTTGCCTTCCTGTTTTTGCTCACCCAGAAACGCTGGTGAAAGTAA
AAGATGCTGAAGATCAGTTGGGTGCACGAGTGGGTTACATCGAACTGGATCTCAACAGCGGTAAGATCCT
TGAGAGTTTTCGCCCCGAAGAACGTTTTCCAATGATGAGCACTTTTAAAGTTCTGCTATGTGGCGCGGTA
TTATCCCGTATTGACGCCGGGCAAGAGCAACTCGGTCGCCGCATACACTATTCTCAGAATGACTTGGTTG
AGTACTCACCAGTCACAGAAAAGCATCTTACGGATGGCATGACAGTAAGAGAATTATGCAGTGCTGCCAT
AACCATGAGTGATAACACTGCGGCCAACTTACTTCTGACAACGATCGGAGGACCGAAGGAGCTAACCGCT
TTTTTGCACAACATGGGGGATCATGTAACTCGCCTTGATCGTTGGGAACCGGAGCTGAATGAAGCCATAC
CAAACGACGAGCGTGACACCACGATGCCTGTAGCAATGGCAACAACGTTGCGCAAACTATTAACTGGCGA
ACTACTTACTCTAGCTTCCCGGCAACAATTAATAGACTGGATGGAGGCGGATAAAGTTGCAGGACCACTT
CTGCGCTCGGCCCTTCCGGCTGGCTGGTTTATTGCTGATAAATCTGGAGCCGGTGAGCGTGGGTCTCGCG
GTATCATTGCAGCACTGGGGCCAGATGGTAAGCCCTCCCGTATCGTAGTTATCTACACGACGGGGAGTCA
GGCAACTATGGATGAACGAAATAGACAGATCGCTGAGATAGGTGCCTCACTGATTAAGCATTGGTAACTG
TCAGACCAAGTTTACTCATATATACTTTAGATTGATTTAAAACTTCATTTTTAATTTAAAAGGATCTAGG
TGAAGATCCTTTTTGATAATCTCATGACCAAAATCCCTTAACGTGAGTTTTCGTTCCACTGAGCGTCAGA
CCCCGTAGAAAAGATCAAAGGATCTTCTTGAGATCCTTTTTTTCTGCGCGTAATCTGCTGCTTGCAAACA
AAAAAACCACCGCTACCAGCGGTGGTTTGTTTGCCGGATCAAGAGCTACCAACTCTTTTTCCGAAGGTAA
CTGGCTTCAGCAGAGCGCAGATACCAAATACTGTTCTTCTAGTGTAGCCGTAGTTAGGCCACCACTTCAA
GAACTCTGTAGCACCGCCTACATACCTCGCTCTGCTAATCCTGTTACCAGTGGCTGCTGCCAGTGGCGAT
AAGTCGTGTCTTACCGGGTTGGACTCAAGACGATAGTTACCGGATAAGGCGCAGCGGTCGGGCTGAACGG
GGGGTTCGTGCACACAGCCCAGCTTGGAGCGAACGACCTACACCGAACTGAGATACCTACAGCGTGAGCT
ATGAGAAAGCGCCACGCTTCCCGAAGGGAGAAAGGCGGACAGGTATCCGGTAAGCGGCAGGGTCGGAACA
GGAGAGCGCACGAGGGAGCTTCCAGGGGGAAACGCCTGGTATCTTTATAGTCCTGTCGGGTTTCGCCACC
TCTGACTTGAGCGTCGATTTTTGTGATGCTCGTCAGGGGGGCGGAGCCTATGGAAAAACGCCAGCAACGC
GGCCTTTTTACGGTTCCTGGCCTTTTGCTGGCCTTTTGCTCACATGTTCTTTCCTGCGTTATCCCCTGAT
TCTGTGGATAACCGTATTACCGCCTTTGAGTGAGCTGATACCGCTCGCCGCAGCCGAACGACCGAGCGCA
GCGAGTCAGTGAGCGAGGAAGCGGAAGAGCGCCCAATACGCAAACCGCCTCTCCCCGCGCGTTGGCCGAT
TCATTAATGCAGCTGGCACGACAGGTTTCCCGACTGGAAAGCGGGCAGTGAGCGCAACGCAATTAATGTG
AGTTAGCTCACTCATTAGGCACCCCAGGCTTTACACTTTATGCTTCCGGCTCGTATGTTGTGTGGAATTG
TGAGCGGATAACAATTTCACACAGGAAACAGCTATGACCATGATTACGCCAAGCGCGCAATTAACCCTCA
CTAAAGGGAACAAAAGCTGGAGCTGCAAGC
