>Addgene plasmid #143000 | TFORF2825 | depositor partial sequence | sequence record 281138 | Insert
ACCGCCACCATGGATGCTGATGAGGGTCAAGACATGTCCCAAGTTTCAGGGAAGGAAAGCCCCCCTGTAA
GCGATACTCCAGATGAGGGCGATGAGCCCATGCCGATCCCCGAGGACCTCTCCACCACCTCGGGAGGACA
GCAAAGCTCCAAGAGTGACAGAGTCGTGGTTACATATGGGGCTGATGACTTTAGGGATTTCCATGCAATA
ATTCCCAAATCTTTCTCTCGTAAGTATATGCCTTGCTTCTGGAAAACAAAAGCATGCCTTCATCTCCTAT
CATGTAAATATCGTACGTGCATGTTCCTTCATCAACCCCCGAGATACATTAAATATTCACTGTTCTATTC
GTTAGACACCTACCATATCATTTTTGGGTATTTATACCATAAAGTGCAAAACGAAGGTCTAGGCAGTTGT
GCGGTGTCCTGGGAGCATGGCAGTGGAGTAACAGTAAGGGTTGGAGTCACAGTAGCACTGATGGGATTGT
TACTTCGCAGATGCTGCTGGACAGCTTTGAGATTACTCCTGTAGTAATGAACTAGTCCGTAACTTGAAAG
TATTTCGATTTCTTGGCTTTATATATCTTGTGGAAAGGACGATAAGACCGGGCGATCGACGACTTC
