>Addgene plasmid #143000 | TFORF2825 | depositor partial sequence | sequence record 281139 | Barcode
TAAGACCGGGCGATCGACGACTTC
